Addgene plasmid #221217: mKO3-TEAD4
Purpose: RFP fused TEAD4
Depositing lab: Xiaokun Shu. Depositing organization: University of California, San Francisco (UCSF). Publication: Phase separation of YAP-MAML2 differentially regulates the transcriptome. Chung CI, Yang J, Yang X, Liu H, Ma Z, Szulzewsky F, Holland EC, Shen Y, Shu X. Proc Natl Acad Sci U S A. 2024 Feb 13;121(7):e2310430121. doi: 10.1073/pnas.2310430121. Epub 2024 Feb 5. PubMed 38315854.
Backbone
  Vector backbone: pcDNA3.1
  Vector type: Mammalian Expression
Growth in bacteria
  Bacterial resistance: Ampicillin, 100 μg/mL
  Growth temperature: 37°C
  Growth strain: DH5alpha
  Copy number: High Copy
Gene/Insert
  Gene/Insert name: mKO3-TEAD4
  Entrez Gene: TEAD4 (a.k.a. EFTR-2, RTEF1, TCF13L1, TEF-3, TEF3, TEFR-1, hRTEF-1B)
Terms and licenses: Academic/Nonprofit Terms; Industry Terms: Not Available to Industry
How to cite: mKO3-TEAD4 was a gift from Xiaokun Shu (Addgene plasmid # 221217 ; http://n2t.net/addgene:221217 ; RRID:Addgene_221217)
