[The description below was written by a language model from this plasmid's Addgene catalogue record and pLannotate feature annotations shown in this document.]
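Description:
mKO3-TEAD4 is a mammalian expression plasmid built on the pcDNA3.1 backbone that produces the human Hippo-pathway transcription factor TEAD4 fused to an orange-red fluorescent protein. In the roughly 7.4 kb sequenced record, the human cytomegalovirus immediate-early enhancer and promoter drive a fluorescent protein coding sequence followed shortly downstream by the TEAD4 coding sequence, placing the fluorophore at the N-terminus of TEAD4. Transcription terminates at the bovine growth hormone polyadenylation signal. The automated annotation labels the fluorophore as mKOκ, a constitutively fluorescent monomeric Kusabira Orange variant, whereas the catalogue calls it mKO3 and describes it as an RFP. This most likely reflects the closest match in the annotation database rather than an exact identification. A T7 promoter sits between the CMV promoter and the fusion and could support in vitro transcription. The short hits to an HIV-1 LTR, bom, ble and lacI are fragments and do not appear to be functional elements.

The plasmid is propagated in E. coli from a high-copy ColE1/pUC-type origin with ampicillin selection through β-lactamase. It also carries an f1 origin for single-stranded DNA production. An SV40 early promoter drives a neomycin phosphotransferase gene with an SV40 polyadenylation signal, which would allow G418 selection of stably transfected mammalian cells.

The recorded purpose is simply an RFP-fused TEAD4. The associated study concerns phase separation of a YAP-MAML2 fusion and its transcriptional effects, so the construct is suited to live-cell imaging of TEAD4 localisation. One such use would be testing whether TEAD4 is recruited into YAP-containing condensates alongside partners tagged in other colours, though the record does not describe specific experiments.
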