Features (pLannotate 1.2.2; 21 found; start..end, strand, type, name):
    155..259     -  promoter       AmpR promoter: bla
    318..370     -  misc_feature   bom (fragment): basis of mobility region from pBR322
    525..904     +  enhancer       CMV enhancer: human cytomegalovirus immediate early enhancer
    905..1108    +  promoter       CMV promoter: human cytomegalovirus (CMV) immediate early promoter
   1104..1137    +  LTR            5' LTR (truncated) (fragment): truncated 5' long terminal repeat (LTR) from HIV-1
   1153..1171    +  promoter       T7 promoter: promoter for bacteriophage T7 RNA polymerase
   1213..1866    +  CDS            mKO&kappa;: mKO&kappa; is a basic (constitutively fluorescent) orange fluorescent protein published in 2008, derived from Verrillofungia concinna. It has low acid sensitivity.
   1909..3210    +  CDS            TEAD4: TEAD4_HUMAN - Also known as RTEF1, TCF13L1, TEF3. Experimental evidence at protein level: Swiss-Prot protein existence level 1. Transcription factor which plays a key role in the Hippo signaling pathway, a pathway involved in organ size control and tumor suppression by restricting proliferation and promoting apoptosis. The core of this pathway is composed of a kinase cascade wherein MST1/MST2, in complex with its regulatory protein SAV1, phosphorylates and activates LATS1/2 in complex with its regulatory protein MOB1, which in turn phosphorylates and inactivates YAP1 oncoprotein and WWTR1/TAZ.
   3251..3475    +  polyA_signal   bGH poly(A) signal: bovine growth hormone polyadenylation signal
   3479..3500    +  promoter       SV40 promoter (fragment): SV40 enhancer and early promoter
   3521..3949    +  rep_origin     f1 ori (sequence partly withheld): f1 bacteriophage origin of replication; arrow indicates direction of (+) strand synthesis
   3963..4292    +  promoter       SV40 promoter: SV40 enhancer and early promoter
   4359..5150    +  CDS            neo: KKA2_KLEPN - Also known as kan, nptII. Experimental evidence at protein level: Swiss-Prot protein existence level 1. Resistance to kanamycin, neomycin, paromomycin, ribostamycin, butirosin and gentamicin B. From Klebsiella pneumoniae.
   5174..5332    +  CDS            ble (fragment): BLE_KLEPN - Experimental evidence at protein level: Swiss-Prot protein existence level 1. Binding protein with a strong affinity to the bleomycin family of antibiotics. Binds to CL990; an antimitotic-antibiotic compound. From Klebsiella pneumoniae.
   5327..5448    +  polyA_signal   SV40 poly(A) signal: SV40 polyadenylation signal
   5521..5537    -  protein_bind   lac operator: The lac repressor binds to the lac operator to inhibit transcription in E. coli. This inhibition can be relieved by adding lactose or isopropyl-β-D-thiogalactopyranoside (IPTG). lac repressor encoded by lacI
   5545..5575    -  promoter       lac promoter: promoter for the E. coli lac operon
   5590..5611    -  protein_bind   CAP binding site: CAP binding activates transcription in the presence of cAMP. E. coli catabolite activator protein
   5624..5716    -  CDS            lacI (fragment): lac repressor; lacI; The lac repressor binds to the lac operator to inhibit transcription in E. coli. This inhibition can be relieved by adding lactose or isopropyl-β-D-thiogalactopyranoside (IPTG).
   5899..6487    -  rep_origin     ori: high-copy-number ColE1/pMB1/pBR322/pUC origin of replication
   6658..154     -  CDS            AmpR (across the origin): β-lactamase; bla; confers resistance to ampicillin, carbenicillin, and related antibiotics
>Addgene plasmid #221217 | mKO3-TEAD4 | addgene full sequence | sequence record 437122 | Addgene NGS Result
CGCTGTTGAGATCCAGTTCGATGTAACCCACTCGTGCACCCAACTGATCTTCAGCATCTTTTACTTTCAC
CAGCGTTTCTGGGTGAGCAAAAACAGGAAGGCAAAATGCCGCAAAAAAGGGAATAAGGGCGACACGGAAA
TGTTGAATACTCATACTCTTCCTTTTTCAATATTATTGAAGCATTTATCAGGGTTATTGTCTCATGAGCG
GATACATATTTGAATGTATTTAGAAAAATAAACAAATAGGGGTTCCGCGCACATTTCCCCGAAAAGTGCC
ACCTGACGTCGACGGATCGGGAGATCTCCCGATCCCCTATGGTGCACTCTCAGTACAATCTGCTCTGATG
CCGCATAGTTAAGCCAGTATCTGCTCCCTGCTTGTGTGTTGGAGGTCGCTGAGTAGTGCGCGAGCAAAAT
TTAAGCTACAACAAGGCAAGGCTTGACCGACAATTGCATGAAGAATCTGCTTAGGGTTAGGCGTTTTGCG
CTGCTTCGCGATGTACGGGCCAGATATACGCGTTGACATTGATTATTGACTAGTTATTAATAGTAATCAA
TTACGGGGTCATTAGTTCATAGCCCATATATGGAGTTCCGCGTTACATAACTTACGGTAAATGGCCCGCC
TGGCTGACCGCCCAACGACCCCCGCCCATTGACGTCAATAATGACGTATGTTCCCATAGTAACGCCAATA
GGGACTTTCCATTGACGTCAATGGGTGGAGTATTTACGGTAAACTGCCCACTTGGCAGTACATCAAGTGT
ATCATATGCCAAGTACGCCCCCTATTGACGTCAATGACGGTAAATGGCCCGCCTGGCATTATGCCCAGTA
CATGACCTTATGGGACTTTCCTACTTGGCAGTACATCTACGTATTAGTCATCGCTATTACCATGGTGATG
CGGTTTTGGCAGTACATCAATGGGCGTGGATAGCGGTTTGACTCACGGGGATTTCCAAGTCTCCACCCCA
TTGACGTCAATGGGAGTTTGTTTTGGCACCAAAATCAACGGGACTTTCCAAAATGTCGTAACAACTCCGC
CCCATTGACGCAAATGGGCGGTAGGCGTGTACGGTGGGAGGTCTATATAAGCAGAGCTCTCTGGCTAACT
AGAGAACCCACTGCTTACTGGCTTATCGAAATTAATACGACTCACTATAGGGAGACCCAAGCTGGCTAGC
GTTTAAACTTAAGCTTGCCACCATGGTGAGTGTGATTAAACCAGAGATGAAGATGAGGTACTACATGGAC
GGCTCCGTCAATGGGCATGAGTTCACAATTGAAGGTGAAGGCACAGGCAGACCTTACGAGGGACATCAAG
AGATGACACTACGCGTCACAATGGCCGAGGGCGGGCCAATGCCTTTCGCGTTTGACTTAGTGTCACACGT
GTTCTGTTACGGCCACAGAGTATTTACTAAATATCCAGAAGAGATACCAGACTATTTCAAACAAGCATTT
CCTGAAGGCCTGTCATGGGAAAGGTCGTTGGAGTTCGAAGATGGTGGGTCCGCTTCAGTCAGTGCGCATA
TAAGCCTTAGAGGAAACACCTTCTACCACAAATCCAAATTTACTGGGGTTAACTTTCCTGCCGATGGTCC
TATCATGCAAAACCAAAGTGTTGATTGGGAGCCATCAACCGAGAAAATTACTGCCAGCGACGGAGTTCTG
AAGGGTGATGTTACGATGTACCTAAAACTTGAAGGAGGCGGCAATCACAAATGCCAATTCAAGACTACTT
ACAAGGCGGCAAAAGAGATTCTTGAAATGCCAGGAGACCATTACATCGGCCATCGCCTCGTCAGGAAAAC
CGAAGGCAACATTACTGAGCAGGTAGAAGATGCAGTAGCTCATAGCCTCGAGTCCGGACTCAGATCTGGC
AGCGGTGGAGGCGATATCTTGGAGGGCACGGCCGGCACCATTACCTCCAACGAGTGGAGCTCTCCCACCT
CCCCTGAGGGGAGCACCGCCTCTGGGGGCAGTCAGGCACTGGACAAGCCCATCGACAATGACGCAGAGGG
CGTGTGGAGCCCGGATATTGAGCAGAGTTTCCAGGAGGCCCTCGCCATCTACCCGCCCTGTGGCAGGCGC
AAAATCATCCTGTCGGACGAGGGCAAGATGTATGGTCGGAACGAGCTGATTGCCCGCTACATCAAGCTCC
GGACAGGGAAGACCCGCACCAGGAAGCAGGTCTCCAGCCACATCCAGGTGCTGGCTCGTCGCAAAGCTCG
CGAGATCCAGGCCAAGCTAAAGGACCAGGCAGCTAAGGACAAGGCCCTGCAGAGCATGGCTGCCATGTCG
TCTGCACAGATCATCTCCGCCACGGCCTTCCACAGTAGCATGGCCCTCGCCCGGGGCCCCGGCCGCCCAG
CAGTCTCAGGGTTTTGGCAAGGAGCTTTGCCAGGCCAAGCCGGAACGTCCCATGATGTGAAGCCTTTCTC
TCAGCAAACCTATGCTGTCCAGCCTCCGCTGCCTCTGCCAGGGTTTGAGTCTCCTGCAGGGCCCGCCCCA
TCGCCCTCTGCGCCCCCGGCACCCCCATGGCAGGGCCGCAGCGTGGCCAGCTCCAAGCTCTGGATGTTGG
AGTTCTCTGCCTTCCTGGAGCAGCAGCAGGACCCGGACACGTACAACAAGCACCTGTTCGTGCACATTGG
CCAGTCCAGCCCAAGCTACAGCGACCCCTACCTCGAAGCCGTGGACATCCGCCAAATCTATGACAAATTC
CCGGAGAAAAAGGGTGGACTCAAGGATCTCTTCGAACGGGGACCCTCCAATGCCTTTTTTCTTGTGAAGT
TCTGGGCAGACCTCAACACCAACATCGAGGATGAAGGCAGCTCCTTCTATGGGGTCTCCAGCCAGTATGA
GAGCCCCGAGAACATGATCATCACCTGCTCCACGAAGGTCTGCTCTTTCGGCAAGCAGGTGGTGGAGAAA
GTTGAGACAGAGTATGCTCGCTATGAGAATGGACACTACTCTTACCGCATCCACCGGTCCCCGCTCTGTG
AGTACATGATCAACTTCATCCACAAGCTCAAGCACCTCCCTGAGAAGTACATGATGAACAGCGTGCTGGA
GAACTTCACCATCCTGCAGGTGGTCACCAACAGAGACACACAGGAGACCTTGCTGTGCATTGCCTATGTC
TTTGAGGTGTCAGCCAGTGAGCACGGGGCTCAGCACCACATCTACAGGCTGGTGAAAGAATAAGAATTCG
GGCCCGTTTAAACCCGCTGATCAGCCTCGACTGTGCCTTCTAGTTGCCAGCCATCTGTTGTTTGCCCCTC
CCCCGTGCCTTCCTTGACCCTGGAAGGTGCCACTCCCACTGTCCTTTCCTAATAAAATGAGGAAATTGCA
TCGCATTGTCTGAGTAGGTGTCATTCTATTCTGGGGGGTGGGGTGGGGCAGGACAGCAAGGGGGAGGATT
GGGAAGACAATAGCAGGCATGCTGGGGATGCGGTGGGCTCTATGGCTTCTGAGGCGGAAAGAACCAGCTG
GGGCTCTAGGGGGTATCCCC
[124 nt withheld, positions 3521-3644]
C
[91 nt withheld, positions 3646-3736]
A
[49 nt withheld, positions 3738-3786]
CCTTTGACGTTGGAGTCCACGTTCTTT
[37 nt withheld, positions 3814-3850]
ACCCTATCTCGGTCTATTCTTTTGATTTATAAGGGATTTTGCCGATTTCGGCCTATTGGTTAAAAAATGA
GCTGATTTAACAAAAATTTAACGCGAATTAATTCTGTGGAATGTGTGTCAGTTAGGGTGTGGAAAGTCCC
CAGGCTCCCCAGCAGGCAGAAGTATGCAAAGCATGCATCTCAATTAGTCAGCAACCAGGTGTGGAAAGTC
CCCAGGCTCCCCAGCAGGCAGAAGTATGCAAAGCATGCATCTCAATTAGTCAGCAACCATAGTCCCGCCC
CTAACTCCGCCCATCCCGCCCCTAACTCCGCCCAGTTCCGCCCATTCTCCGCCCCATGGCTGACTAATTT
TTTTTATTTATGCAGAGGCCGAGGCCGCCTCTGCCTCTGAGCTATTCCAGAAGTAGTGAGGAGGCTTTTT
TGGAGGCCTAGGCTTTTGCAAAAAGCTCCCGGGAGCTTGTATATCCATTTTCGGATCTGATCAAGAGACA
GGATGAGGATCGTTTCGCATGATTGAACAAGATGGATTGCACGCAGGTTCTCCGGCCGCTTGGGTGGAGA
GGCTATTCGGCTATGACTGGGCACAACAGACAATCGGCTGCTCTGATGCCGCCGTGTTCCGGCTGTCAGC
GCAGGGGCGCCCGGTTCTTTTTGTCAAGACCGACCTGTCCGGTGCCCTGAATGAACTGCAGGACGAGGCA
GCGCGGCTATCGTGGCTGGCCACGACGGGCGTTCCTTGCGCAGCTGTGCTCGACGTTGTCACTGAAGCGG
GAAGGGACTGGCTGCTATTGGGCGAAGTGCCGGGGCAGGATCTCCTGTCATCTCACCTTGCTCCTGCCGA
GAAAGTATCCATCATGGCTGATGCAATGCGGCGGCTGCATACGCTTGATCCGGCTACCTGCCCATTCGAC
CACCAAGCGAAACATCGCATCGAGCGAGCACGTACTCGGATGGAAGCCGGTCTTGTCGATCAGGATGATC
TGGACGAAGAGCATCAGGGGCTCGCGCCAGCCGAACTGTTCGCCAGGCTCAAGGCGCGCATGCCCGACGG
CGAGGATCTCGTCGTGACCCATGGCGATGCCTGCTTGCCGAATATCATGGTGGAAAATGGCCGCTTTTCT
GGATTCATCGACTGTGGCCGGCTGGGTGTGGCGGACCGCTATCAGGACATAGCGTTGGCTACCCGTGATA
TTGCTGAAGAGCTTGGCGGCGAATGGGCTGACCGCTTCCTCGTGCTTTACGGTATCGCCGCTCCCGATTC
GCAGCGCATCGCCTTCTATCGCCTTCTTGACGAGTTCTTCTGAGCGGGACTCTGGGGTTCGAAATGACCG
ACCAAGCGACGCCCAACCTGCCATCACGAGATTTCGATTCCACCGCCGCCTTCTATGAAAGGTTGGGCTT
CGGAATCGTTTTCCGGGACGCCGGCTGGATGATCCTCCAGCGCGGGGATCTCATGCTGGAGTTCTTCGCC
CACCCCAACTTGTTTATTGCAGCTTATAATGGTTACAAATAAAGCAATAGCATCACAAATTTCACAAATA
AAGCATTTTTTTCACTGCATTCTAGTTGTGGTTTGTCCAAACTCATCAATGTATCTTATCATGTCTGTAT
ACCGTCGACCTCTAGCTAGAGCTTGGCGTAATCATGGTCATAGCTGTTTCCTGTGTGAAATTGTTATCCG
CTCACAATTCCACACAACATACGAGCCGGAAGCATAAAGTGTAAAGCCTGGGGTGCCTAATGAGTGAGCT
AACTCACATTAATTGCGTTGCGCTCACTGCCCGCTTTCCAGTCGGGAAACCTGTCGTGCCAGCTGCATTA
ATGAATCGGCCAACGCGCGGGGAGAGGCGGTTTGCGTATTGGGCGCTCTTCCGCTTCCTCGCTCACTGAC
TCGCTGCGCTCGGTCGTTCGGCTGCGGCGAGCGGTATCAGCTCACTCAAAGGCGGTAATACGGTTATCCA
CAGAATCAGGGGATAACGCAGGAAAGAACATGTGAGCAAAAGGCCAGCAAAAGGCCAGGAACCGTAAAAA
GGCCGCGTTGCTGGCGTTTTTCCATAGGCTCCGCCCCCCTGACGAGCATCACAAAAATCGACGCTCAAGT
CAGAGGTGGCGAAACCCGACAGGACTATAAAGATACCAGGCGTTTCCCCCTGGAAGCTCCCTCGTGCGCT
CTCCTGTTCCGACCCTGCCGCTTACCGGATACCTGTCCGCCTTTCTCCCTTCGGGAAGCGTGGCGCTTTC
TCATAGCTCACGCTGTAGGTATCTCAGTTCGGTGTAGGTCGTTCGCTCCAAGCTGGGCTGTGTGCACGAA
CCCCCCGTTCAGCCCGACCGCTGCGCCTTATCCGGTAACTATCGTCTTGAGTCCAACCCGGTAAGACACG
ACTTATCGCCACTGGCAGCAGCCACTGGTAACAGGATTAGCAGAGCGAGGTATGTAGGCGGTGCTACAGA
GTTCTTGAAGTGGTGGCCTAACTACGGCTACACTAGAAGAACAGTATTTGGTATCTGCGCTCTGCTGAAG
CCAGTTACCTTCGGAAAAAGAGTTGGTAGCTCTTGATCCGGCAAACAAACCACCGCTGGTAGCGGTGGTT
TTTTTGTTTGCAAGCAGCAGATTACGCGCAGAAAAAAAGGATCTCAAGAAGATCCTTTGATCTTTTCTAC
GGGGTCTGACGCTCAGTGGAACGAAAACTCACGTTAAGGGATTTTGGTCATGAGATTATCAAAAAGGATC
TTCACCTAGATCCTTTTAAATTAAAAATGAAGTTTTAAATCAATCTAAAGTATATATGAGTAAACTTGGT
CTGACAGTTACCAATGCTTAATCAGTGAGGCACCTATCTCAGCGATCTGTCTATTTCGTTCATCCATAGT
TGCCTGACTCCCCGTCGTGTAGATAACTACGATACGGGAGGGCTTACCATCTGGCCCCAGTGCTGCAATG
ATACCGCGAGACCCACGCTCACCGGCTCCAGATTTATCAGCAATAAACCAGCCAGCCGGAAGGGCCGAGC
GCAGAAGTGGTCCTGCAACTTTATCCGCCTCCATCCAGTCTATTAATTGTTGCCGGGAAGCTAGAGTAAG
TAGTTCGCCAGTTAATAGTTTGCGCAACGTTGTTGCCATTGCTACAGGCATCGTGGTGTCACGCTCGTCG
TTTGGTATGGCTTCATTCAGCTCCGGTTCCCAACGATCAAGGCGAGTTACATGATCCCCCATGTTGTGCA
AAAAAGCGGTTAGCTCCTTCGGTCCTCCGATCGTTGTCAGAAGTAAGTTGGCCGCAGTGTTATCACTCAT
GGTTATGGCAGCACTGCATAATTCTCTTACTGTCATGCCATCCGTAAGATGCTTTTCTGTGACTGGTGAG
TACTCAACCAAGTCATTCTGAGAATAGTGTATGCGGCGACCGAGTTGCTCTTGCCCGGCGTCAATACGGG
ATAATACCGCGCCACATAGCAGAACTTTAAAAGTGCTCATCATTGGAAAACGTTCTTCGGGGCGAAAACT
CTCAAGGATCTTAC
